Addgene plasmid #219036: SFFV-BAZ1A-Brd 56
Purpose: Transcription factor BAZ1A with a specific barcode assigned.
Depositing lab: Filipe Pereira. Depositing organization: Center for Neuroscience and Cell Biology, University of Coimbra. Publication: A combinatorial transcription factor screening platform for immune cell reprogramming. Kurochkin I, Altman AR, Caiado I, Pertiga-Cabral D, Halitzki E, Minaeva M, Zimmermannova O, Henriques-Oliveira L, Klein D, Nair M, Oliveira D, Cajal LR, Knittel R, Feick C, Ringner M, Martin M, Cirovic B, Pires CF, Rosa FF, Sitnicka E, Theis FJ, Pereira CF. Cell Syst. 2026 Jan 21;17(1):101457. doi: 10.1016/j.cels.2025.101457. Epub 2026 Jan 14. PubMed 41539305.
Backbone
  Vector backbone: SFFV-MCS
  Backbone size w/o insert (bp): 6638
  Vector type: Lentiviral
Growth in bacteria
  Bacterial resistance: Ampicillin, 100 μg/mL
  Growth temperature: 37°C
  Growth strain: NEB Stable
  Copy number: High Copy
Gene/Insert
  Gene/Insert name: BAZ1A
  Species: H. sapiens (human)
  Insert size (bp): 4671
  Entrez Gene: BAZ1A (a.k.a. ACF1, WALp1, WCRF180, hACF1)
  Promoter: The spleen focus-forming virus (SFFV) promoter
  Cloning method: Restriction Enzyme; 5′ cloning site Bsp119I (not destroyed); 3′ cloning site BstHI (not destroyed)
Terms and licenses: Academic/Nonprofit Terms; Industry Terms: Not Available to Industry
Depositor comments: Barcode sequence cloned into XbaI restriction site. Design of plasmid is as follows: SFFV-[TF sequence]-WPRE-[Barcode sequence].
How to cite: SFFV-BAZ1A-Brd 56 was a gift from Filipe Pereira (Addgene plasmid # 219036 ; http://n2t.net/addgene:219036 ; RRID:Addgene_219036)
