[The description below was written by a language model from this plasmid's Addgene catalogue record and pLannotate feature annotations shown in this document.]
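Description:
SFFV-BAZ1A-Brd 56 is a lentiviral transfer plasmid built on the SFFV-MCS backbone for expressing human BAZ1A (also known as ACF1 or WCRF180) in mammalian cells. The roughly 11.3 kb plasmid is propagated in E. coli through a high-copy ColE1/pUC-type origin with ampicillin selection from the bla gene. It also retains pBluescript-derived remnants: an f1 origin, lac promoter/operator and lacZα fragments, and T7 and T3 promoters. The viral portion has a third-generation, self-inactivating layout. An RSV promoter drives a truncated HIV-1 5' LTR, followed by the Ψ packaging signal with a partial gag sequence, the Rev response element for Rev-dependent export of the genomic RNA, and the cPPT/CTS. The ΔU3 3' LTR silences LTR promoter activity after integration. An SV40 polyadenylation signal and SV40 origin sequence lie downstream of it.

The internal cassette uses the spleen focus-forming virus LTR promoter to drive the BAZ1A coding sequence of about 4.7 kb, which sits between MCS fragments. It is followed by a WPRE, which enhances transcript stability and expression. Short annotations labelled as woodchuck hepatitis S protein and HIV nef fragments probably reflect sequence flanking the WPRE and the 3' LTR rather than functional genes. According to the depositor, a construct-specific barcode was cloned into an XbaI site after the WPRE, giving the order SFFV–TF–WPRE–barcode; the barcode itself is not annotated in the feature table. No mammalian selection marker or fluorescent reporter is annotated. The plasmid belongs to a barcoded transcription factor collection developed for combinatorial screening of immune cell reprogramming, in which the barcode presumably serves to identify the factor delivered to a cell.
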