Features (pLannotate 1.2.2; 29 found; start..end, strand, type, name):
     94..112     -  promoter       T7 promoter: promoter for bacteriophage T7 RNA polymerase
    120..275     +  CDS            lacZα (fragment): LacZα fragment of β-galactosidase; lacZ fragment
    280..708     +  rep_origin     f1 ori (sequence partly withheld): f1 bacteriophage origin of replication; arrow indicates direction of (+) strand synthesis
    761..865     +  promoter       AmpR promoter: bla
    866..1726    +  CDS            AmpR: β-lactamase; bla; confers resistance to ampicillin, carbenicillin, and related antibiotics
   1897..2485    +  rep_origin     ori: high-copy-number ColE1/pMB1/pBR322/pUC origin of replication
   2668..2760    +  CDS            lacI (fragment): lac repressor; lacI; The lac repressor binds to the lac operator to inhibit transcription in E. coli. This inhibition can be relieved by adding lactose or isopropyl-β-D-thiogalactopyranoside (IPTG).
   2773..2794    +  protein_bind   CAP binding site: CAP binding activates transcription in the presence of cAMP. E. coli catabolite activator protein
   2809..2839    +  promoter       lac promoter: promoter for the E. coli lac operon
   2843..2865    +  protein_bind   lac operator (fragment): The lac repressor binds to the lac operator to inhibit transcription in E. coli. This inhibition can be relieved by adding lactose or isopropyl-β-D-thiogalactopyranoside (IPTG). lac repressor encoded by lacI
   2908..2926    +  promoter       T3 promoter: promoter for bacteriophage T3 RNA polymerase
   2954..3180    +  promoter       RSV promoter: Rous sarcoma virus enhancer/promoter
   3181..3361    +  LTR            5' LTR (truncated): truncated 5' long terminal repeat (LTR) from HIV-1
   3408..3533    +  misc_feature   HIV-1 Ψ: packaging signal of human immunodeficiency virus type 1
   3517..3880    +  CDS            HIV-1 gag (fragment): gag protein from human immunodeficiency virus 1; gag
   4026..4259    +  misc_feature   RRE: The Rev response element (RRE) of HIV-1 allows for Rev-dependent mRNA export from the nucleus to the cytoplasm.
   4636..4736    +  CDS            Rev (fragment): human immunodeficiency virus 1 (HIV-1) Rev protein; rev; enhances nuclear export of unspliced and incompletely spliced viral mRNAs
   4755..4872    +  misc_feature   cPPT/CTS: central polypurine tract and central termination sequence of HIV-1
   4906..5307    +  promoter       SFFV promoter: spleen focus-forming virus long terminal repeat (LTR) promoter
   5317..5340    +  misc_feature   MCS (fragment): pBluescript multiple cloning site
   5365..10032   +  CDS            BAZ1A: BAZ1A_HUMAN - Also known as ACF1, WCRF180. Experimental evidence at protein level: Swiss-Prot protein existence level 1. Component of the histone-fold protein complex CHRAC complex which facilitates nucleosome sliding by the ACF complex and enhances ACF-mediated chromatin assembly. The C-terminal regions of both CHRAC1 and POLE1 are required for these functions. From Homo sapiens (Human).
  10043..10068   +  misc_feature   MCS (fragment): pBluescript multiple cloning site
  10068..10127   +  CDS            S (fragment): HBSAG_WHV6 - Experimental evidence at transcript level: Swiss-Prot protein existence level 2. The middle envelope protein plays an important role in the budding of the virion. It is involved in the induction of budding in a nucleocapsid independent way. In this process the majority of envelope proteins bud to form subviral lipoprotein particles of 22 nm of diameter that do not contain a nucleocapsid (By similarity). From Woodchuck hepatitis B virus (isolate w64/pWS23) (WHV).
  10259..10662   +  misc_feature   WPRE: woodchuck hepatitis virus posttranscriptional regulatory element
  10720..10779   +  CDS            nef (fragment): NEF_HV1Z2 - Experimental evidence at protein level: Swiss-Prot protein existence level 1. Extracellular Nef protein targets CD4(+) T-lymphocytes for apoptosis by interacting with CXCR4 surface receptors. From Human immunodeficiency virus type 1 group M subtype D (isolate Z2/CDC-Z34) (HIV-1).
  10781..11014   +  LTR            3' LTR (ΔU3): self-inactivating 3' long terminal repeat (LTR) from HIV-1
  11086..11207   +  polyA_signal   SV40 poly(A) signal: SV40 polyadenylation signal
  11226..11247   +  rep_origin     SV40 ori (fragment): SV40 origin of replication
  11247..73      +  rep_origin     SV40 ori (across the origin): SV40 origin of replication
>Addgene plasmid #219036 | SFFV-BAZ1A-Brd 56 | addgene full sequence | sequence record 473292 | Addgene NGS Result
ATTTATGCAGAGGCCGAGGCCGCCTCGGCCTCTGAGCTATTCCAGAAGTAGTGAGGAGGCTTTTTTGGAG
GCCTAGGGACGTACCCAATTCGCCCTATAGTGAGTCGTATTACGCGCGCTCACTGGCCGTCGTTTTACAA
CGTCGTGACTGGGAAAACCCTGGCGTTACCCAACTTAATCGCCTTGCAGCACATCCCCCTTTCGCCAGCT
GGCGTAATAGCGAAGAGGCCCGCACCGATCGCCCTTCCCAACAGTTGCGCAGCCTGAATGGCGAATGGG
[124 nt withheld, positions 280-403]
C
[91 nt withheld, positions 405-495]
A
[49 nt withheld, positions 497-545]
CCTTTGACGTTGGAGTCCACGTTCTTT
[37 nt withheld, positions 573-609]
ACCCTATCTCGGTCTATTCTTTTGATTTATAAGGGATTTTGCCGATTTCGGCCTATTGGTTAAAAAATGA
GCTGATTTAACAAAAATTTAACGCGAATTTTAACAAAATATTAACGCTTACAATTTAGGTGGCACTTTTC
GGGGAAATGTGCGCGGAACCCCTATTTGTTTATTTTTCTAAATACATTCAAATATGTATCCGCTCATGAG
ACAATAACCCTGATAAATGCTTCAATAATATTGAAAAAGGAAGAGTATGAGTATTCAACATTTCCGTGTC
GCCCTTATTCCCTTTTTTGCGGCATTTTGCCTTCCTGTTTTTGCTCACCCAGAAACGCTGGTGAAAGTAA
AAGATGCTGAAGATCAGTTGGGTGCACGAGTGGGTTACATCGAACTGGATCTCAACAGCGGTAAGATCCT
TGAGAGTTTTCGCCCCGAAGAACGTTTTCCAATGATGAGCACTTTTAAAGTTCTGCTATGTGGCGCGGTA
TTATCCCGTATTGACGCCGGGCAAGAGCAACTCGGTCGCCGCATACACTATTCTCAGAATGACTTGGTTG
AGTACTCACCAGTCACAGAAAAGCATCTTACGGATGGCATGACAGTAAGAGAATTATGCAGTGCTGCCAT
AACCATGAGTGATAACACTGCGGCCAACTTACTTCTGACAACGATCGGAGGACCGAAGGAGCTAACCGCT
TTTTTGCACAACATGGGGGATCATGTAACTCGCCTTGATCGTTGGGAACCGGAGCTGAATGAAGCCATAC
CAAACGACGAGCGTGACACCACGATGCCTGTAGCAATGGCAACAACGTTGCGCAAACTATTAACTGGCGA
ACTACTTACTCTAGCTTCCCGGCAACAATTAATAGACTGGATGGAGGCGGATAAAGTTGCAGGACCACTT
CTGCGCTCGGCCCTTCCGGCTGGCTGGTTTATTGCTGATAAATCTGGAGCCGGTGAGCGTGGGTCTCGCG
GTATCATTGCAGCACTGGGGCCAGATGGTAAGCCCTCCCGTATCGTAGTTATCTACACGACGGGGAGTCA
GGCAACTATGGATGAACGAAATAGACAGATCGCTGAGATAGGTGCCTCACTGATTAAGCATTGGTAACTG
TCAGACCAAGTTTACTCATATATACTTTAGATTGATTTAAAACTTCATTTTTAATTTAAAAGGATCTAGG
TGAAGATCCTTTTTGATAATCTCATGACCAAAATCCCTTAACGTGAGTTTTCGTTCCACTGAGCGTCAGA
CCCCGTAGAAAAGATCAAAGGATCTTCTTGAGATCCTTTTTTTCTGCGCGTAATCTGCTGCTTGCAAACA
AAAAAACCACCGCTACCAGCGGTGGTTTGTTTGCCGGATCAAGAGCTACCAACTCTTTTTCCGAAGGTAA
CTGGCTTCAGCAGAGCGCAGATACCAAATACTGTTCTTCTAGTGTAGCCGTAGTTAGGCCACCACTTCAA
GAACTCTGTAGCACCGCCTACATACCTCGCTCTGCTAATCCTGTTACCAGTGGCTGCTGCCAGTGGCGAT
AAGTCGTGTCTTACCGGGTTGGACTCAAGACGATAGTTACCGGATAAGGCGCAGCGGTCGGGCTGAACGG
GGGGTTCGTGCACACAGCCCAGCTTGGAGCGAACGACCTACACCGAACTGAGATACCTACAGCGTGAGCT
ATGAGAAAGCGCCACGCTTCCCGAAGGGAGAAAGGCGGACAGGTATCCGGTAAGCGGCAGGGTCGGAACA
GGAGAGCGCACGAGGGAGCTTCCAGGGGGAAACGCCTGGTATCTTTATAGTCCTGTCGGGTTTCGCCACC
TCTGACTTGAGCGTCGATTTTTGTGATGCTCGTCAGGGGGGCGGAGCCTATGGAAAAACGCCAGCAACGC
GGCCTTTTTACGGTTCCTGGCCTTTTGCTGGCCTTTTGCTCACATGTTCTTTCCTGCGTTATCCCCTGAT
TCTGTGGATAACCGTATTACCGCCTTTGAGTGAGCTGATACCGCTCGCCGCAGCCGAACGACCGAGCGCA
GCGAGTCAGTGAGCGAGGAAGCGGAAGAGCGCCCAATACGCAAACCGCCTCTCCCCGCGCGTTGGCCGAT
TCATTAATGCAGCTGGCACGACAGGTTTCCCGACTGGAAAGCGGGCAGTGAGCGCAACGCAATTAATGTG
AGTTAGCTCACTCATTAGGCACCCCAGGCTTTACACTTTATGCTTCCGGCTCGTATGTTGTGTGGAATTG
TGAGCGGATAACAATTTCACACAGGAAACAGCTATGACCATGATTACGCCAAGCGCGCAATTAACCCTCA
CTAAAGGGAACAAAAGCTGGAGCTGCAAGCTTAATGTAGTCTTATGCAATACTCTTGTAGTCTTGCAACA
TGGTAACGATGAGTTAGCAACATGCCTTACAAGGAGAGAAAAAGCACCGTGCATGCCGATTGGTGGAAGT
AAGGTGGTACGATCGTGCCTTATTAGGAAGGCAACAGACGGGTCTGACATGGATTGGACGAACCACTGAA
TTGCCGCATTGCAGAGATATTGTATTTAAGTGCCTAGCTCGATACATAAACGGGTCTCTCTGGTTAGACC
AGATCTGAGCCTGGGAGCTCTCTGGCTAACTAGGGAACCCACTGCTTAAGCCTCAATAAAGCTTGCCTTG
AGTGCTTCAAGTAGTGTGTGCCCGTCTGTTGTGTGACTCTGGTAACTAGAGATCCCTCAGACCCTTTTAG
TCAGTGTGGAAAATCTCTAGCAGTGGCGCCCGAACAGGGACTTGAAAGCGAAAGGGAAACCAGAGGAGCT
CTCTCGACGCAGGACTCGGCTTGCTGAAGCGCGCACGGCAAGAGGCGAGGGGCGGCGACTGGTGAGTACG
CCAAAAATTTTGACTAGCGGAGGCTAGAAGGAGAGAGATGGGTGCGAGAGCGTCAGTATTAAGCGGGGGA
GAATTAGATCGCGATGGGAAAAAATTCGGTTAAGGCCAGGGGGAAAGAAAAAATATAAATTAAAACATAT
AGTATGGGCAAGCAGGGAGCTAGAACGATTCGCAGTTAATCCTGGCCTGTTAGAAACATCAGAAGGCTGT
AGACAAATACTGGGACAGCTACAACCATCCCTTCAGACAGGATCAGAAGAACTTAGATCATTATATAATA
CAGTAGCAACCCTCTATTGTGTGCATCAAAGGATAGAGATAAAAGACACCAAGGAAGCTTTAGACAAGAT
AGAGGAAGAGCAAAACAAAAGTAAGACCACCGCACAGCAAGCGGCCGCTGATCTTCAGACCTGGAGGAGG
AGATATGAGGGACAATTGGAGAAGTGAATTATATAAATATAAAGTAGTAAAAATTGAACCATTAGGAGTA
GCACCCACCAAGGCAAAGAGAAGAGTGGTGCAGAGAGAAAAAAGAGCAGTGGGAATAGGAGCTTTGTTCC
TTGGGTTCTTGGGAGCAGCAGGAAGCACTATGGGCGCAGCGTCAATGACGCTGACGGTACAGGCCAGACA
ATTATTGTCTGGTATAGTGCAGCAGCAGAACAATTTGCTGAGGGCTATTGAGGCGCAACAGCATCTGTTG
CAACTCACAGTCTGGGGCATCAAGCAGCTCCAGGCAAGAATCCTGGCTGTGGAAAGATACCTAAAGGATC
AACAGCTCCTGGGGATTTGGGGTTGCTCTGGAAAACTCATTTGCACCACTGCTGTGCCTTGGAATGCTAG
TTGGAGTAATAAATCTCTGGAACAGATTTGGAATCACACGACCTGGATGGAGTGGGACAGAGAAATTAAC
AATTACACAAGCTTAATACACTCCTTAATTGAAGAATCGCAAAACCAGCAAGAAAAGAATGAACAAGAAT
TATTGGAATTAGATAAATGGGCAAGTTTGTGGAATTGGTTTAACATAACAAATTGGCTGTGGTATATAAA
ATTATTCATAATGATAGTAGGAGGCTTGGTAGGTTTAAGAATAGTTTTTGCTGTACTTTCTATAGTGAAT
AGAGTTAGGCAGGGATATTCACCATTATCGTTTCAGACCCACCTCCCAACCCCGAGGGGACCCGACAGGC
CCGAAGGAATAGAAGAAGAAGGTGGAGAGAGAGACAGAGACAGATCCATTCGATTAGTGAACGGATCTCG
ACGGTATCGGTTAACTTTTAAAAGAAAAGGGGGGATTGGGGGGTACAGTGCAGGGGAAAGAATAGTAGAC
ATAATAGCAACAGACATACAAACTAAAGAATTACAAAAACAAATTACAAAAATTCAAAATTTTATCGATC
ACGAGACTAGCCTCGAGCTGGCTGCAGTAACGCCATTTTGCAAGGCATGGAAAAATACCAAACCAAGAAT
AGAGAAGTTCAGATCAAGGGCGGGTACATGAAAATAGCTAACGTTGGGCCAAACAGGATATCTGCGGTGA
GCAGTTTCGGCCCCGGCCCGGGGCCAAGAACAGATGGTCACCGCAGTTTCGGCCCCGGCCCGAGGCCAAG
AACAGATGGTCCCCAGATATGGCCCAACCCTCAGCAGTTTCTTAAGACCCATCAGATGTTTCCAGGCTCC
CCCAAGGACCTGAAATGACCCTGCGCCTTATTTGAATTAACCAATCAGCCTGCTTCTCGCTTCTGTTCGC
GCGCTTCTGCTTCCCGAGCTCTATAAAAGAGCTCACAACCCCTCACTCGGCGCGCCAGTCCTCCGACAGA
CTGAGTCGGCCGGTCGAATCAAGCTTATCGATACCGTCGACGGATCCGCTAGCCCGCGGTTCGAAATGCC
GCTGCTACACCGAAAGCCGTTTGTGAGACAGAAGCCGCCCGCGGACCTGCGGCCCGACGAGGAAGTTTTC
TACTGTAAAGTCACCAACGAGATCTTCCGCCACTACGATGACTTTTTTGAACGAACCATTCTGTGCAACA
GCCTTGTGTGGAGTTGTGCTGTGACGGGTAGACCTGGACTGACGTATCAGGAAGCACTTGAGTCAGAAAA
AAAAGCAAGACAGAATCTTCAGAGTTTTCCAGAACCACTAATTATTCCAGTTTTATACTTGACCAGCCTT
ACCCATCGTTCGCGCTTACATGAAATTTGTGATGATATCTTTGCATATGTCAAGGATCGATATTTTGTCG
AAGAAACTGTGGAAGTCATTAGGAACAATGGTGCAAGGTTGCAGTGTAGGATTTTGGAAGTCCTCCCTCC
ATCACATCAAAATGGTTTTGCTAATGGACATGTTAACAGTGTGGATGGAGAAACTATTATCATCAGTGAT
AGTGATGATTCAGAAACACAAAGCTGTTCTTTTCAAAATGGGAAGAAAAAAGATGCAATTGATCCCTTAC
TATTCAAGTATAAAGTGCAACCCACTAAAAAAGAATTACATGAGTCTGCTATTGTTAAAGCAACACAAAT
CAGCCGGAGAAAACACCTATTTTCTCGTGATAAACTAAAGCTTTTTCTGAAGCAACACTGTGAACCACAA
GATGGAGTCATTAAAATAAAGGCATCATCTCTTTCAACGTATAAAATAGCAGAACAAGATTTTTCTTATT
TCTTCCCTGATGATCCACCCACATTTATCTTCAGTCCTGCTAACAGACGAAGAGGGAGACCTCCCAAACG
AATACATATTAGTCAAGAGGACAATGTTGCTAATAAACAGACTCTTGCAAGTTATAGGAGCAAAGCTACT
AAAGAAAGAGATAAACTTTTGAAACAAGAAGAAATGAAGTCACTGGCTTTTGAAAAGGCTAAATTAAAAA
GAGAAAAAGCAGATGCCCTAGAAGCGAAGAAAAAAGAAAAAGAAGATAAAGAGAAAAAGAGGGAAGAATT
GAAAAAAATTGTTGAAGAAGAGAGACTAAAGAAAAAAGAAGAAAAAGAGAGGCTTAAAGTAGAAAGAGAA
AAGGAAAGAGAGAAGTTACGTGAAGAAAAGCGAAAGTATGTGGAATACTTAAAACAGTGGAGTAAACCTA
GAGAAGATATGGAATGTGATGACCTTAAGGAACTTCCAGAACCAACACCAGTGAAAACTAGACTACCTCC
TGAAATCTTTGGTGATGCTCTGATGGTTTTGGAGTTCCTTAATGCATTTGGGGAACTTTTTGATCTTCAA
GATGAGTTTCCTGATGGAGTAACCCTAGAAGTATTAGAGGAAGCTCTTGTAGGAAATGACAGTGAAGGCC
CACTGTGTGAATTGCTTTTTTTCTTCCTGACTGCAATCTTCCAGGCAATAGCTGAAGAAGAAGAGGAAGT
AGCCAAAGAGCAACTAACTGATGCTGACACCAAAGATTTAACAGAGGCTTTGGATGAAGATGCAGACCCC
ACAAAATCTGCACTGTCTGCAGTTGCATCTTTGGCAGCTGCATGGCCACAGTTACACCAGGGCTGCAGTT
TGAAAAGTTTGGATCTTGATAGCTGCACTCTTTCAGAAATCCTCAGACTGCACATCTTAGCTTCAGGTGC
TGATGTAACATCAGCAAATGCAAAGTATAGATATCAAAAACGAGGAGGATTTGATGCTACAGATGATGCT
TGTATGGAGCTTCGTTTGAGCAATCCCAGTCTAGTGAAGAAACTGTCAAGCACCTCAGTGTATGATTTGA
CACCAGGAGAAAAAATGAAGATACTCCATGCTCTCTGTGGAAAGCTACTGACCCTAGTTTCAACTAGGGA
TTTTATTGAAGATTATGTTGATATATTACGACAGGCAAAGCAGGAGTTCCGGGAATTAAAAGCAGAACAA
CATCGAAAAGAGAGGGAAGAAGCAGCTGCCAGAATTCGTAAAAGGAAGGAAGAAAAACTTAAGGAGCAAG
AACAAAAAATGAAAGAGAAACAAGAAAAACTGAAAGAAGATGAGCAAAGAAATTCAACGGCAGATATATC
TATTGGGGAGGAAGAAAGGGAAGATTTTGATACTAGCATTGAGAGCAAAGACACAGAGCAAAAGGAATTA
GATCAAGATATGGTCACTGAAGATGAAGATGACCCAGGATCACATAAAAGAGGCAGAAGGGGGAAAAGAG
GACAAAATGGATTTAAAGAATTTACAAGGCAAGAACAGATCAACTGTGTAACAAGAGAGCCTCTTACTGC
TGATGAGGAAGAAGCATTAAAACAGGAACACCAACGAAAAGAGAAAGAGCTCTTAGAAAAAATCCAAAGT
GCCATAGCCTGTACCAATATCTTTCCCTTGGGTCGCGACCGCATGTATAGACGATACTGGATTTTCCCTT
CTATTCCTGGACTCTTTATTGAAGAGGATTATTCTGGTCTTACTGAAGACATGCTGTTGCCTAGACCTTC
ATCATTTCAGAATAATGTACAGTCTCAAGATCCTCAGGTATCCACTAAAACTGGAGAGCCTTTGATGTCT
GAATCTACCTCCAACATTGACCAAGGTCCACGTGACCATTCTGTGCAGCTGCCAAAACCAGTGCATAAGC
CAAATCGGTGGTGCTTTTACAGTTCTTGTGAACAGCTAGACCAGCTTATTGAAGCTCTTAATTCTAGAGG
ACATAGAGAAAGTGCCTTAAAAGAAACTTTGTTACAAGAGAAAAGCAGAATATGTGCACAGCTAGCCCGT
TTTTCTGAAGAGAAATTTCATTTTTCAGACAAACCTCAGCCTGATAGCAAACCAACATATAGTCGGGGAA
GATCTTCCAATGCATATGATCCATCTCAGATGTGTGCAGAAAAGCAACTTGAACTAAGGCTGAGAGATTT
TCTTTTAGATATTGAAGATAGAATCTACCAAGGAACATTAGGAGCCATCAAGGTTACAGATCGACATATC
TGGAGATCAGCATTAGAAAGTGGACGGTATGAGCTGTTAAGTGAGGAAAACAAGGAAAATGGGATAATTA
AAACTGTGAATGAAGACGTAGAAGAGATGGAAATTGATGAACAAACAAAGGTCATAGTAAAAGACAGACT
TTTGGGGATAAAAACAGAAACTCCAAGTACTGTATCAACAAATGCAAGTACACCACAATCAGTGAGCAGT
GTGGTTCATTATCTGGCAATGGCACTCTTTCAAATAGAGCAGGGCATTGAGCGGCGTTTTCTGAAAGCTC
CACTTGATGCCAGTGACAGTGGGCGTTCTTATAAAACAGTTCTGGACCGTTGGAGAGAGTCTCTCCTTTC
TTCTGCTAGTCTATCCCAAGTTTTTCTTCACCTATCCACCTTGGATCGTAGCGTGATATGGTCTAAATCT
ATACTGAATGCGCGTTGCAAGATATGTCGAAAGAAAGGCGATGCTGAAAACATGGTTCTTTGTGATGGCT
GTGATAGGGGTCATCATACCTACTGTGTTCGACCAAAGCTCAAGACTGTGCCTGAAGGAGACTGGTTTTG
TCCAGAATGTCGACCAAAGCAACGTTCTAGAAGACTCTCCTCTAGACAGAGACCATCCTTGGAAAGTGAT
GAAGATGTGGAAGACAGTATGGGAGGTGAGGATGATGAAGTTGATGGCGATGAAGAAGAAGGTCAAAGTG
AGGAGGAAGAGTATGAGGTAGAACAAGATGAAGATGACTCTCAAGAAGAGGAAGAAGTCAGCCTACCCAA
ACGAGGAAGACCACAAGTTAGATTGCCAGTTAAAACAAGAGGGAAACTTAGCTCTTCTTTCTCAAGTCGT
GGCCAACAACAAGAACCTGGAAGATACCCTTCAAGGAGTCAGCAGAGCACACCCAAAACAACTGTTTCTT
CTAAAACTGGTAGAAGCCTAAGAAAGATAAACTCTGCTCCTCCTACAGAAACAAAATCTTTAAGAATTGC
CAGTCGTTCTACTCGCCACAGTCATGGCCCACTGCAAGCAGATGTATTTGTGGAATTGCTTAGTCCTCGT
AGAAAACGCAGAGGCAGGAAAAGTGCTAATAATACACCAGAAAATAGTCCCAACTTCCCTAACTTCAGAG
TCATTGCCACAAAGTCAAGTGAACAGTCAAGATCTGTAAATATTGCTTCAAAACTTTCTCTCCAAGAGAG
TGAATCCAAAAGAAGATGCAGAAAAAGACAATCTCCAGAGCCATCGCCTGTGACACTGGGTCGAAGGAGT
TCTGGCCGACAGGGAGGAGTTCATGAATTGTCTGCTTTTGAACAACTTGTTGTAGAATTGGTACGACATG
ATGACAGCTGGCCTTTTTTGAAACTTGTTTCTAAAATCCAGGTCCCAGACTACTATGACATCATCAAAAA
GCCCATTGCCTTAAATATAATTCGTGAAAAAGTGAATAAGTGTGAATATAAATTAGCATCTGAGTTTATT
GATGACATTGAGTTAATGTTTTCGAACTGCTTTGAATACAACCCTCGTAACACAAGTGAAGCAAAAGCTG
GAACTAGGCTTCAAGCATTTTTTCATATTCAGGCTCAAAAGCTTGGACTCCACGTCACACCCAGTAATGT
GGACCAAGTTAGCACACCACCGGCTGCGAAAAAGTCACGAATCTGAACCGGTCGGATCCCCCGGGCTGCA
GGAATTCGAGCATCTTACCGCCATTTATTCCCATATTTGTTCTGTTTTTCTTGATTTGGGTATACATTTA
AATGTTAATAAAACAAAATGGTGGGGCAATCATTTACATTTTTAGGGATATGTAATTACTAGTTCAGGTG
TATTGCCACAAGACAAACATGTTAAGAAACTTTCCCGTTATTTACGCTCTGTTCCTGTTAATCAACCTCT
GGATTACAAAATTTGTGAAAGATTGACTGATATTCTTAACTATGTTGCTCCTTTTACGCTGTGTGGATAT
GCTGCTTTAATGCCTCTGTATCATGCTATTGCTTCCCGTACGGCTTTCGTTTTCTCCTCCTTGTATAAAT
CCTGGTTGCTGTCTCTTTATGAGGAGTTGTGGCCCGTTGTCCGTCAACGTGGCGTGGTGTGCTCTGTGTT
TGCTGACGCAACCCCCACTGGCTGGGGCATTGCCACCACCTGTCAACTCCTTTCTGGGACTTTCGCTTTC
CCCCTCCCGATCGCCACGGCAGAACTCATCGCCGCCTGCCTTGCCCGCTGCTGGACAGGGGCTAGGTTGC
TGGGCACTGATAATTCCGTGGTGTTGTCGGGGAAGCTGACGTCCTTTGCAATTCGATATCAAGCTGTACC
TTCTAGATGTACAATACCTGAAGCGCTTCTAGACCAATGACTTACAAGGCAGCTGTAGATCTTAGCCACT
TTTTAAAAGAAAAGGGGGGACTGGAAGGGCTAATTCACTCCCAACGAAGACAAGATCTGCTTTTTGCTTG
TACTGGGTCTCTCTGGTTAGACCAGATCTGAGCCTGGGAGCTCTCTGGCTAACTAGGGAACCCACTGCTT
AAGCCTCAATAAAGCTTGCCTTGAGTGCTTCAAGTAGTGTGTGCCCGTCTGTTGTGTGACTCTGGTAACT
AGAGATCCCTCAGACCCTTTTAGTCAGTGTGGAAAATCTCTAGCAGTAGTAGTTCATGTCATCTTATTAT
TCAGTATTTATAACTTGCAAAGAAATGAATATCAGAGAGTGAGAGGAACTTGTTTATTGCAGCTTATAAT
GGTTACAAATAAAGCAATAGCATCACAAATTTCACAAATAAAGCATTTTTTTCACTGCATTCTAGTTGTG
GTTTGTCCAAACTCATCAATGTATCTTATCATGTCTGGCTCTAGCTATCCCGCCCCTAACTCCGCCCATC
CCGCCCCTAACTCCGCCCAGTTCCGCCCATTCTCCGCCCCATGGCTGACTAATTTTTTTT
