>Addgene plasmid #219036 | SFFV-BAZ1A-Brd 56 | depositor partial sequence | sequence record 427588 | TF ORF
ATGCCGCTGCTACACCGAAAGCCGTTTGTGAGACAGAAGCCGCCCGCGGACCTGCGGCCCGACGAGGAAG
TTTTCTACTGTAAAGTCACCAACGAGATCTTCCGCCACTACGATGACTTTTTTGAACGAACCATTCTGTG
CAACAGCCTTGTGTGGAGTTGTGCTGTGACGGGTAGACCTGGACTGACGTATCAGGAAGCACTTGAGTCA
GAAAAAAAAGCAAGACAGAATCTTCAGAGTTTTCCAGAACCACTAATTATTCCAGTTTTATACTTGACCA
GCCTTACCCATCGTTCGCGCTTACATGAAATTTGTGATGATATCTTTGCATATGTCAAGGATCGATATTT
TGTCGAAGAAACTGTGGAAGTCATTAGGAACAATGGTGCAAGGTTGCAGTGTAGGATTTTGGAAGTCCTC
CCTCCATCACATCAAAATGGTTTTGCTAATGGACATGTTAACAGTGTGGATGGAGAAACTATTATCATCA
GTGATAGTGATGATTCAGAAACACAAAGCTGTTCTTTTCAAAATGGGAAGAAAAAAGATGCAATTGATCC
CTTACTATTCAAGTATAAAGTGCAACCCACTAAAAAAGAATTACATGAGTCTGCTATTGTTAAAGCAACA
CAAATCAGCCGGAGAAAACACCTATTTTCTCGTGATAAACTAAAGCTTTTTCTGAAGCAACACTGTGAAC
CACAAGATGGAGTCATTAAAATAAAGGCATCATCTCTTTCAACGTATAAAATAGCAGAACAAGATTTTTC
TTATTTCTTCCCTGATGATCCACCCACATTTATCTTCAGTCCTGCTAACAGACGAAGAGGGAGACCTCCC
AAACGAATACATATTAGTCAAGAGGACAATGTTGCTAATAAACAGACTCTTGCAAGTTATAGGAGCAAAG
CTACTAAAGAAAGAGATAAACTTTTGAAACAAGAAGAAATGAAGTCACTGGCTTTTGAAAAGGCTAAATT
AAAAAGAGAAAAAGCAGATGCCCTAGAAGCGAAGAAAAAAGAAAAAGAAGATAAAGAGAAAAAGAGGGAA
GAATTGAAAAAAATTGTTGAAGAAGAGAGACTAAAGAAAAAAGAAGAAAAAGAGAGGCTTAAAGTAGAAA
GAGAAAAGGAAAGAGAGAAGTTACGTGAAGAAAAGCGAAAGTATGTGGAATACTTAAAACAGTGGAGTAA
ACCTAGAGAAGATATGGAATGTGATGACCTTAAGGAACTTCCAGAACCAACACCAGTGAAAACTAGACTA
CCTCCTGAAATCTTTGGTGATGCTCTGATGGTTTTGGAGTTCCTTAATGCATTTGGGGAACTTTTTGATC
TTCAAGATGAGTTTCCTGATGGAGTAACCCTAGAAGTATTAGAGGAAGCTCTTGTAGGAAATGACAGTGA
AGGCCCACTGTGTGAATTGCTTTTTTTCTTCCTGACTGCAATCTTCCAGGCAATAGCTGAAGAAGAAGAG
GAAGTAGCCAAAGAGCAACTAACTGATGCTGACACCAAAGATTTAACAGAGGCTTTGGATGAAGATGCAG
ACCCCACAAAATCTGCACTGTCTGCAGTTGCATCTTTGGCAGCTGCATGGCCACAGTTACACCAGGGCTG
CAGTTTGAAAAGTTTGGATCTTGATAGCTGCACTCTTTCAGAAATCCTCAGACTGCACATCTTAGCTTCA
GGTGCTGATGTAACATCAGCAAATGCAAAGTATAGATATCAAAAACGAGGAGGATTTGATGCTACAGATG
ATGCTTGTATGGAGCTTCGTTTGAGCAATCCCAGTCTAGTGAAGAAACTGTCAAGCACCTCAGTGTATGA
TTTGACACCAGGAGAAAAAATGAAGATACTCCATGCTCTCTGTGGAAAGCTACTGACCCTAGTTTCAACT
AGGGATTTTATTGAAGATTATGTTGATATATTACGACAGGCAAAGCAGGAGTTCCGGGAATTAAAAGCAG
AACAACATCGAAAAGAGAGGGAAGAAGCAGCTGCCAGAATTCGTAAAAGGAAGGAAGAAAAACTTAAGGA
GCAAGAACAAAAAATGAAAGAGAAACAAGAAAAACTGAAAGAAGATGAGCAAAGAAATTCAACGGCAGAT
ATATCTATTGGGGAGGAAGAAAGGGAAGATTTTGATACTAGCATTGAGAGCAAAGACACAGAGCAAAAGG
AATTAGATCAAGATATGGTCACTGAAGATGAAGATGACCCAGGATCACATAAAAGAGGCAGAAGGGGGAA
AAGAGGACAAAATGGATTTAAAGAATTTACAAGGCAAGAACAGATCAACTGTGTAACAAGAGAGCCTCTT
ACTGCTGATGAGGAAGAAGCATTAAAACAGGAACACCAACGAAAAGAGAAAGAGCTCTTAGAAAAAATCC
AAAGTGCCATAGCCTGTACCAATATCTTTCCCTTGGGTCGCGACCGCATGTATAGACGATACTGGATTTT
CCCTTCTATTCCTGGACTCTTTATTGAAGAGGATTATTCTGGTCTTACTGAAGACATGCTGTTGCCTAGA
CCTTCATCATTTCAGAATAATGTACAGTCTCAAGATCCTCAGGTATCCACTAAAACTGGAGAGCCTTTGA
TGTCTGAATCTACCTCCAACATTGACCAAGGTCCACGTGACCATTCTGTGCAGCTGCCAAAACCAGTGCA
TAAGCCAAATCGGTGGTGCTTTTACAGTTCTTGTGAACAGCTAGACCAGCTTATTGAAGCTCTTAATTCT
AGAGGACATAGAGAAAGTGCCTTAAAAGAAACTTTGTTACAAGAGAAAAGCAGAATATGTGCACAGCTAG
CCCGTTTTTCTGAAGAGAAATTTCATTTTTCAGACAAACCTCAGCCTGATAGCAAACCAACATATAGTCG
GGGAAGATCTTCCAATGCATATGATCCATCTCAGATGTGTGCAGAAAAGCAACTTGAACTAAGGCTGAGA
GATTTTCTTTTAGATATTGAAGATAGAATCTACCAAGGAACATTAGGAGCCATCAAGGTTACAGATCGAC
ATATCTGGAGATCAGCATTAGAAAGTGGACGGTATGAGCTGTTAAGTGAGGAAAACAAGGAAAATGGGAT
AATTAAAACTGTGAATGAAGACGTAGAAGAGATGGAAATTGATGAACAAACAAAGGTCATAGTAAAAGAC
AGACTTTTGGGGATAAAAACAGAAACTCCAAGTACTGTATCAACAAATGCAAGTACACCACAATCAGTGA
GCAGTGTGGTTCATTATCTGGCAATGGCACTCTTTCAAATAGAGCAGGGCATTGAGCGGCGTTTTCTGAA
AGCTCCACTTGATGCCAGTGACAGTGGGCGTTCTTATAAAACAGTTCTGGACCGTTGGAGAGAGTCTCTC
CTTTCTTCTGCTAGTCTATCCCAAGTTTTTCTTCACCTATCCACCTTGGATCGTAGCGTGATATGGTCTA
AATCTATACTGAATGCGCGTTGCAAGATATGTCGAAAGAAAGGCGATGCTGAAAACATGGTTCTTTGTGA
TGGCTGTGATAGGGGTCATCATACCTACTGTGTTCGACCAAAGCTCAAGACTGTGCCTGAAGGAGACTGG
TTTTGTCCAGAATGTCGACCAAAGCAACGTTCTAGAAGACTCTCCTCTAGACAGAGACCATCCTTGGAAA
GTGATGAAGATGTGGAAGACAGTATGGGAGGTGAGGATGATGAAGTTGATGGCGATGAAGAAGAAGGTCA
AAGTGAGGAGGAAGAGTATGAGGTAGAACAAGATGAAGATGACTCTCAAGAAGAGGAAGAAGTCAGCCTA
CCCAAACGAGGAAGACCACAAGTTAGATTGCCAGTTAAAACAAGAGGGAAACTTAGCTCTTCTTTCTCAA
GTCGTGGCCAACAACAAGAACCTGGAAGATACCCTTCAAGGAGTCAGCAGAGCACACCCAAAACAACTGT
TTCTTCTAAAACTGGTAGAAGCCTAAGAAAGATAAACTCTGCTCCTCCTACAGAAACAAAATCTTTAAGA
ATTGCCAGTCGTTCTACTCGCCACAGTCATGGCCCACTGCAAGCAGATGTATTTGTGGAATTGCTTAGTC
CTCGTAGAAAACGCAGAGGCAGGAAAAGTGCTAATAATACACCAGAAAATAGTCCCAACTTCCCTAACTT
CAGAGTCATTGCCACAAAGTCAAGTGAACAGTCAAGATCTGTAAATATTGCTTCAAAACTTTCTCTCCAA
GAGAGTGAATCCAAAAGAAGATGCAGAAAAAGACAATCTCCAGAGCCATCGCCTGTGACACTGGGTCGAA
GGAGTTCTGGCCGACAGGGAGGAGTTCATGAATTGTCTGCTTTTGAACAACTTGTTGTAGAATTGGTACG
ACATGATGACAGCTGGCCTTTTTTGAAACTTGTTTCTAAAATCCAGGTCCCAGACTACTATGACATCATC
AAAAAGCCCATTGCCTTAAATATAATTCGTGAAAAAGTGAATAAGTGTGAATATAAATTAGCATCTGAGT
TTATTGATGACATTGAGTTAATGTTTTCGAACTGCTTTGAATACAACCCTCGTAACACAAGTGAAGCAAA
AGCTGGAACTAGGCTTCAAGCATTTTTTCATATTCAGGCTCAAAAGCTTGGACTCCACGTCACACCCAGT
AATGTGGACCAAGTTAGCACACCACCGGCTGCGAAAAAGTCACGAATCTGA
