>Addgene plasmid #219036 | SFFV-BAZ1A-Brd 56 | depositor partial sequence | sequence record 427589 | Barcode sequence
TGTACAATACCTGAAGCGCT
